>Addgene plasmid #140230 | pSLQ8703 pHR-R(TRE3G-Fluc-2XcrIFNg-SV40pA)-EF1a-sfGFP-T2A-rtta-WPRE | addgene full sequence | sequence record 292008 | Addgene NGS Result
GAGAATGGGCGGAACTGGGCGGAGTTAGGGGCGGGATGGGCGGAGTTAGGGGCGGGACTATGGTTGCTGA
CTAATTGAGATGCATGCTTTGCATACTTCTGCCTGCTGGGGAGCCTGGGGACTTTCCACACCTGGTTGCT
GACTAATTGAGATGCATGCTTTGCATACTTCTGCCTGCTGGGGAGCCTGGGGACTTTCCACACCCTAACT
GACACACATTCCACAGCTGCATTAATGAATCGGCCAACGCGCGGGGAGAGGCGGTTTGCGTATTGGGCGC
TCTTCCGCTTCCTCGCTCACTGACTCGCTGCGCTCGGTCGTTCGGCTGCGGCGAGCGGTATCAGCTCACT
CAAAGGCGGTAATACGGTTATCCACAGAATCAGGGGATAACGCAGGAAAGAACATGTGAGCAAAAGGCCA
GCAAAAGGCCAGGAACCGTAAAAAGGCCGCGTTGCTGGCGTTTTTCCATAGGCTCCGCCCCCCTGACGAG
CATCACAAAAATCGACGCTCAAGTCAGAGGTGGCGAAACCCGACAGGACTATAAAGATACCAGGCGTTTC
CCCCTGGAAGCTCCCTCGTGCGCTCTCCTGTTCCGACCCTGCCGCTTACCGGATACCTGTCCGCCTTTCT
CCCTTCGGGAAGCGTGGCGCTTTCTCATAGCTCACGCTGTAGGTATCTCAGTTCGGTGTAGGTCGTTCGC
TCCAAGCTGGGCTGTGTGCACGAACCCCCCGTTCAGCCCGACCGCTGCGCCTTATCCGGTAACTATCGTC
TTGAGTCCAACCCGGTAAGACACGACTTATCGCCACTGGCAGCAGCCACTGGTAACAGGATTAGCAGAGC
GAGGTATGTAGGCGGTGCTACAGAGTTCTTGAAGTGGTGGCCTAACTACGGCTACACTAGAAGAACAGTA
TTTGGTATCTGCGCTCTGCTGAAGCCAGTTACCTTCGGAAAAAGAGTTGGTAGCTCTTGATCCGGCAAAC
AAACCACCGCTGGTAGCGGTGGTTTTTTTGTTTGCAAGCAGCAGATTACGCGCAGAAAAAAAGGATCTCA
AGAAGATCCTTTGATCTTTTCTACGGGGTCTGACGCTCAGTGGAACGAAAACTCACGTTAAGGGATTTTG
GTCATGAGATTATCAAAAAGGATCTTCACCTAGATCCTTTTAAATTAAAAATGAAGTTTTAAATCAATCT
AAAGTATATATGAGTAAACTTGGTCTGACAGTTACCAATGCTTAATCAGTGAGGCACCTATCTCAGCGAT
CTGTCTATTTCGTTCATCCATAGTTGCCTGACTCCCCGTCGTGTAGATAACTACGATACGGGAGGGCTTA
CCATCTGGCCCCAGTGCTGCAATGATACCGCGAGACCCACGCTCACCGGCTCCAGATTTATCAGCAATAA
ACCAGCCAGCCGGAAGGGCCGAGCGCAGAAGTGGTCCTGCAACTTTATCCGCCTCCATCCAGTCTATTAA
TTGTTGCCGGGAAGCTAGAGTAAGTAGTTCGCCAGTTAATAGTTTGCGCAACGTTGTTGCCATTGCTACA
GGCATCGTGGTGTCACGCTCGTCGTTTGGTATGGCTTCATTCAGCTCCGGTTCCCAACGATCAAGGCGAG
TTACATGATCCCCCATGTTGTGCAAAAAAGCGGTTAGCTCCTTCGGTCCTCCGATCGTTGTCAGAAGTAA
GTTGGCCGCAGTGTTATCACTCATGGTTATGGCAGCACTGCATAATTCTCTTACTGTCATGCCATCCGTA
AGATGCTTTTCTGTGACTGGTGAGTACTCAACCAAGTCATTCTGAGAATAGTGTATGCGGCGACCGAGTT
GCTCTTGCCCGGCGTCAATACGGGATAATACCGCGCCACATAGCAGAACTTTAAAAGTGCTCATCATTGG
AAAACGTTCTTCGGGGCGAAAACTCTCAAGGATCTTACCGCTGTTGAGATCCAGTTCGATGTAACCCACT
CGTGCACCCAACTGATCTTCAGCATCTTTTACTTTCACCAGCGTTTCTGGGTGAGCAAAAACAGGAAGGC
AAAATGCCGCAAAAAAGGGAATAAGGGCGACACGGAAATGTTGAATACTCATACTCTTCCTTTTTCAATA
TTATTGAAGCATTTATCAGGGTTATTGTCTCATGAGCGGATACATATTTGAATGTATTTAGAAAAATAAA
CAAATAGGGGTTCCGCGCACATTTCCCCGAAAAGTGCCACCTGACGTCTAAGAAACCATTATTATCATGA
CATTAACCTATAAAAATAGGCGTATCACGAGGCCCTTTCGTCTCGCGCGTTTCGGTGATGACGGTGAAAA
CCTCTGACACATGCAGCTCCCGGAGACGGTCACAGCTTGTCTGTAAGCGGATGCCGGGAGCAGACAAGCC
CGTCAGGGCGCGTCAGCGGGTGTTGGCGGGTGTCGGGGCTGGCTTAACTATGCGGCATCAGAGCAGATTG
TACTGAGAGTGCACCATTCGACGCTCTCCCTTATGCGACTCCTGCATTAGGAAGCAGCCCAGTAGTAGGT
TGAGGCCGTTGAGCACCGCCGCCGCAAGGAATGGTGCATGCAAGGAGATGGCGCCCAACAGTCCCCCGGC
CACGGGGCCTGCCACCATACCCACGCCGAAACAAGCGCTCATGAGCCCGAAGTGGCGAGCCCGATCTTCC
CCATCGGTGATGTCGGCGATATAGGCGCCAGCAACCGCACCTGTGGCGCCGGTGATGCCGGCCACGATGC
GTCCGGCGTAGAGGATCTGGCTAGCGATGACCCTGCTGATTGGTTCGCTGACCATTTCCGGGTGCGGGAC
GGCGTTACCAGAAACTCAGAAGGTTCGTCCAACCAAACCGACTCTGACGGCAGTTTACGAGAGAGATGAT
AGGGTCTGCTTCAGTAAGCCAGATGCTACACAATTAGGCTTGTACATATTGTCGTTAGAACGCGGCTACA
ATTAATACATAACCTTATGTATCATACACATACGATTTAGGTGACACTATAGAATACACGGAATTAATTC
TAGATGCTGCTAGAGATTTTCCACACTGACTAAAAGGGTCTGAGGGATCTCTAGTTACCAGAGTCACACA
ACAGACGGGCACACACTACTTGAAGCACTCAAGGCAAGCTTTATTGAGGCTTAAGCAGTGGGTTCCCTAG
TTAGCCAGAGAGCTCCCAGGCTCAGATCTGGTCTAACCAGAGAGACCCAGTACAAGCAAAAAGCAGATCT
TGTCTTCGTTGGGAGTGAATTAGCCCTTCCAGTCCCCCCTTTTCTTTTAAAAAGTGGCTAAGATCTACAG
CTGCCTTGTAAGTCATTGGTCTTAAAGGTACCGAGCTCGAATTAATTCCCTCGAGGTCGACGGTATCGAT
GCGGGGAGGCGGCCCAAAGGGAGATCCGACTCGTCTGAGGGCGAAGGCGAAGACGCGGAAGAGGCCGCAG
AGCCGGCAGCAGGCCGCGGGAAGGAAGGTCCGCTGGATTGAGGGCCGAAGGGACGTAGCAGAAGGACGTC
CCGCGCAGAATCCAGGTGGCAACACAGGCGAGCAGCCAAGGAAAGGACGATGATTTCCCCGACAACACCA
CGGAATTGTCAGTGCCCAACAGCCGAGCCCCTGTCCAGCAGCGGGCAAGGCAGGCGGCGATGAGTTCCGC
CGTGGCAATAGGGAGGGGGAAAGCGAAAGTCCCGGAAAGGAGCTGACAGGTGGTGGCAATGCCCCAACCA
GTGGGGGTTGCGTCAGCAAACACAGTGCACACCACGCCACGTTGCCTGACAACGGGCCACAACTCCTCAT
AAAGAGACAGCAACCAGGATTTATACAAGGAGGAGAAAATGAAAGCCATACGGGAAGCAATAGCATGATA
CAAAGGCATTAAAGCAGCGTATCCACATAGCGTAAAAGGAGCAACATAGTTAAGAATACCAGTCAATCTT
TCACAAATTTTGTAATCCAGAGGTTGATTATCGATAAGCTTGATATCAAGCTTGCATGCCTGCAGGTCGA
CTCTAGAGTCGCGGCCGCTTAGCCTGGCAGCATATCGAGATCGAAGTCATCGAGAGCGTCAGCAGGGAGC
ATATCCAGATCAAAATCATCCAGGGCATCGGCGGGCAGCATGTCCAGGTCGAAGTCGTCCAGGGCGTCGG
TGGGTCCGCCGCTCTCGCACTTCAGCTGCTTCTCGAGGCCGCAGATGATCAGTTCCAGGCCGAACAGGAA
GGCGGGCTCGGCGCCCTGTCTGTCGAACAGCTCGATGGCCTGCTTCAGCAGGGGGGGCATGCTGTCGGTG
GTGGGTGTCTCTCTTTCCTCTTTGGCGACCTGGTGTTCCTGTTCTTCCAGCACGCAGCCCAGGGTGAAGT
GGCCCACGGCGCTCAGGGCGTACAGGGCGTTTTCCAGGCTGAAGCCCTGCTGGCACAGGAAGGCCAGCTG
GTTTTCCAGTGTCTCGTACTGCTTCTCGGTGGGTCTGGTGCCCAGGTGCACTTTGGCGCCGTCCCGGTGG
CTCAGCAGGGCGCATCTGTAGCTCTTGGCGTTGTTCCGCAGGAAGTCCTGCCAGCTCTCGCCTTCCAGAG
GGCAGCTGTGGGTGTGGTGCCGGTCCAGCATCTCGATGGGCAGGGCGTCCAGCAGGGCCCGCTTGTTCTT
CACGTGCCAGTACAGGGTGGGCTGTTCCACGCCCAGTTTCTGGGCCAGCTTCCGGGTGGTCAGGCCCTCG
ATGCCCACGCCGTTCAGCAGTTCCAGGGCGCTGTTGATCACTTTGCTCTTGTCCAGCCGGCTCATCGACC
CTCCGCCTGGGCCAGGATTCTCCTCGACGTCACCGCATGTTAGCAGACTTCCTCTGCCCTCGGAACCGCC
TTTGTAGAGCTCATCCATGCCATGTGTAATCCCAGCAGCAGTTACAAACTCAAGAAGGACCATGTGGTCA
CGCTTTTCGTTGGGATCTTTCGAAAGGACAGATTGTGTCGACAGGTAATGGTTGTCTGGTAAAAGGACAG
GGCCATCGCCAATTGGAGTATTTTGTTGATAATGGTCTGCTAGTTGAACGGAACCATCTTCAACGTTGTG
GCGAATTTTGAAGTTAGCTTTGATTCCATTCTTTTGTTTGTCTGCCGTGATGTATACATTGTGTGAGTTA
AAGTTGTACTCGAGTTTGTGTCCAAGAATGTTTCCATCTTCTTTAAAATCAATACCCTTTAACTCGATAC
GATTAACAAGGGTATCACCTTCAAACTTGACTTCAGCACGCGTCTTGTAGGTCCCGTCATCTTTGAAAGA
TATAGTGCGTTCCTGTACATAACCTTCGGGCATGGCACTCTTGAAAAAGTCATGCCGTTTCATGTGATCC
GGATAACGGGAAAAGCATTGAACACCATAGGTCAGAGTAGTGACAAGTGTTGGCCACGGAACAGGTAGTT
TTCCAGTAGTGCAAATAAATTTAAGGGTGAGTTTTCCGTTTGTAGCATCACCTTCACCCTCTCCACGGAC
AGAAAATTTGTGCCCATTAACATCACCATCTAATTCAACAAGAATTGGGACAACTCCAGTGAAAAGTTCT
TCTCCTTTGCTCATGGTCGTACGCGTTGTTCACGACACCTGAAATGGAAGAAAAAAACTTTGAACCACTG
TCTGAGGCTTGAGAATGAACCAAGATCCAAACTCAAAAAGGCCAAATTCCAAGGAGAATTACATCAAGTG
CCAAGCTGGCCTAACTTCAGTCTCCACCCACTCAGTGTGGGGAAACTCCATCGCATAAAACCCCTCCCCC
CAACCTAAAGACGACGTACTCCAAAAGCTCCAGAACTAATCGAGGTGCCTGGACGGCGCCCGGTACTCCG
TGGAGTCACATGAAGCGACGGCTGAGGACGGAAAGGCCCTTTTCCTTTGTGTGGGTGACTCACCCGCCCG
CTCTCCCGAGCGCCGCGTCCTCCATTTTGAGCCCCCTGGAGCAGGGCCGGGAAGCGGCCATCTTTCCGCT
CACGCAACTGGTGCCGACCGGGCCAGCCTTGCCGCCCAGGGCGGGGCGATACACGGCGGCGCGAGGCCAG
GCACCAGAGCAGGCCGGCCAGCTTGAGACTACCCCCGTCCGATTCTCGGTGGCCGCGCTCGCAGGCCCCG
CCTCGCCGAACATGTGCGCTGGGACGCACGGGCCCCGTCGCCGGCCGCGGGCCCAAAAACCGAAATACCA
GTGTGCAGATCCTGGCCCGCATTTACAAGACTATCTTGCCAGAAAAAAAGCGTCGCAGCACGTCATCAAA
AATTTTAAATGGCTAGAGACTTATCGAAAGCAGCGAGACAGGCGCGAAGGTGCCACCAGATTCGCACGCG
GCGGCCCCAGCGCCCAGGCCAGGCCTCAACTCAAGCACGAGGCGAAGGGGCTCCTAAAGCGCAAGGCCCG
CCCCTGGCTCCAGCTCGGGATCAAGAATCACGTACTGGAGCCAGGTGGAAGTAATTCAAGGCACGCAAGG
GCCATAACCCGTAAAGAGGCCAGGCCCGCGGGAACCACACACGGCACTTACCTGTGTTCTGGCGGCAAAC
CCGTTGCGAAAAAGAACGTTCACGGCGACTACTGCACTTATATACGGTTCTCCCCCACCCTCGGGAAAAA
GGCGGAGCCAGTACACGACATCACTTTCCCAGTTTACCCCGCGCCACCTTCTCTAGGCACCGGTTCAATT
GCATATGCTGATATCTCCACCCCACAGTGGTTTACTCCCTATCAGTGATAGAGAACGTATGAAGAGTTTA
CTCCCTATCAGTGATAGAGAACGTATGCAGACTTTACTCCCTATCAGTGATAGAGAACGTATAAGGAGTT
TACTCCCTATCAGTGATAGAGAACGTATGACCAGTTTACTCCCTATCAGTGATAGAGAACGTATCTACAG
TTTACTCCCTATCAGTGATAGAGAACGTATATCCAGTTTACTCCCTATCAGTGATAGAGAACGTATAAGC
TTTAGGCGTGTACGGTGGGCGCCTATAAAAGCAGAGCTCGTTTAGTGAACCGTCAGATCGCCTGGAGCAA
TTCCACAACACTTTTGTCTTATACCAACTTTCCGTACCACTTCCTACCCTCGTAAAGAATTCACCATGGA
AGACGCCAAAAACATAAAGAAAGGCCCGGCGCCATTCTATCCACTAGAGGATGGAACCGCTGGAGAGCAA
CTGCATAAGGCTATGAAGAGATACGCCCTGGTTCCTGGAACAATTGCTTTTACAGATGCACATATCGAGG
TGAACATCACGTACGCGGAATACTTCGAAATGTCCGTTCGGTTGGCAGAAGCTATGAAACGATATGGGCT
GAATACAAATCACAGAATCGTCGTATGCAGTGAAAACTCTCTTCAATTCTTTATGCCGGTGTTGGGCGCG
TTATTTATCGGAGTTGCAGTTGCGCCCGCGAACGACATTTATAATGAACGTGAATTGCTCAACAGTATGA
ACATTTCGCAGCCTACCGTAGTGTTTGTTTCCAAAAAGGGGTTGCAAAAAATTTTGAACGTGCAAAAAAA
ATTACCAATAATCCAGAAAATTATTATCATGGATTCTAAAACGGATTACCAGGGATTTCAGTCGATGTAC
ACGTTCGTCACATCTCATCTACCTCCCGGTTTTAATGAATACGATTTTGTACCAGAGTCCTTTGATCGTG
ACAAAACAATTGCACTGATAATGAACTCCTCTGGATCTACTGGGTTACCTAAGGGTGTGGCCCTTCCGCA
TAGAACTGCCTGCGTCAGATTCTCGCATGCCAGAGATCCTATTTTTGGCAATCAAATCATTCCGGATACT
GCGATTTTAAGTGTTGTTCCATTCCATCACGGTTTTGGAATGTTTACTACACTCGGATATTTGATATGTG
GATTTCGAGTCGTCTTAATGTATAGATTTGAAGAAGAGCTGTTTTTACGATCCCTTCAGGATTACAAAAT
TCAAAGTGCGTTGCTAGTACCAACCCTATTTTCATTCTTCGCCAAAAGCACTCTGATTGACAAATACGAT
TTATCTAATTTACACGAAATTGCTTCTGGGGGCGCACCTCTTTCGAAAGAAGTCGGGGAGGCGGTTGCAA
AACGCTTCCATCTTCCAGGGATACGACAAGGATATGGGCTCACTGAGACTACATCAGCTATTCTGATTAC
ACCCGAGGGGGATGATAAACCGGGCGCGGTCGGTAAAGTTGTTCCATTTTTTGAAGCGAAGGTTGTGGAT
CTGGATACCGGGAAAACGCTGGGCGTTAATCAGAGAGGCGAATTATGTGTCAGAGGACCTATGATTATGT
CCGGTTATGTAAACAATCCGGAAGCGACCAACGCCTTGATTGACAAGGATGGATGGCTACATTCTGGAGA
CATAGCTTACTGGGACGAAGACGAACACTTCTTCATAGTTGACCGCTTGAAGTCTTTAATTAAATACAAA
GGATACCAGGTGGCCCCCGCTGAATTGGAGTCGATATTGTTACAACACCCCAACATCTTCGACGCGGGCG
TGGCAGGTCTTCCCGACGATGACGCCGGTGAACTTCCCGCCGCCGTTGTTGTTTTGGAGCACGGAAAGAC
GATGACGGAAAAAGAGATCGTGGATTACGTCGCCAGTCAAGTAACAACCGCGAAAAAGTTGCGCGGAGGA
GTTGTGTTTGTGGACGAAGTACCGAAAGGTCTTACCGGAAAACTCGACGCAAGAAAAATCAGAGAGATCC
TCATAAAGGCCAAGAAGGGCGGAAAGTCCAAATTGTAAGGATCCTTTCTTTCTTTGAATTTCTACTAAGT
GTAGATAGATGAGATGGTGACAGATAGGCAATTTCTACTAAGTGTAGATAGATGAGATGGTGACAGATAG
GCAATTTCTACTAAGTGTAGATCGAGTTTTCTTTTTGTTTTGTACAAGTAAGTTACGCGTCTTGTTTATT
GCAGCTTATAATGGTTACAAATAAAGCAATAGCATCACAAATTTCACAAATAAAGCATTTTTTTCACTGC
ATTCTAGTTGTGGTTTGTCCAAACTCATCAATGTATCTTATCATGTCTGGATCAACTGGATAACTCAAGC
TAACCGTCATACTAGTAATTCGATATCAAGCTTATCGATCCAAACTGGATCTCTGCTGTCCCTGTAATAA
ACCCGAAAATTTTGAATTTTTGTAATTTGTTTTTGTAATTCTTTAGTTTGTATGTCTGTTGCTATTATGT
CTACTATTCTTTCCCCTGCACTGTACCCCCCAATCCCCCCTTTTCTTTTAAAATTGTGGATGAATACTGC
CATTTGGCGATACCGTCGAGATCCGTTCACTAATCGAATGGATCTGTCTCTGTCTCTCTCTCCACCTTCT
TCTTCTATTCCTTCGGGCCTGTCGGGTCCCCTCGGGGTTGGGAGGTGGGTCTGAAACGATAATGGTGAAT
ATCCCTGCCTAACTCTATTCACTATAGAAAGTACAGCAAAAACTATTCTTAAACCTACCAAGCCTCCTAC
TATCATTATGAATAATTTTATATACCACAGCCAATTTGTTATGTTAAACCAATTCCACAAACTTGCCCAT
TTATCTAATTCCAATAATTCTTGTTCATTCTTTTCTTGCTGGTTTTGCGATTCTTCAATTAAGGAGTGTA
TTAAGCTTGTGTAATTGTTAATTTCTCTGTCCCACTCCATCCAGGTCGTGTGATTCCAAATCTGTTCCAG
AGATTTATTACTCCAACTAGCATTCCAAGGCACAGCAGTGGTGCAAATGAGTTTTCCAGAGCAACCCCAA
ATCCCCAGGAGCTGTTGATCCTTTAGGTATCTTTCCACAGCCAGGATTCTTGCCTGGAGCTGCTTGATGC
CCCAGACTGTGAGTTGCAACAGATGCTGTTGCGCCTCAATAGCCCTCAGCAAATTGTTCTGCTGCTGCAC
TATACCAGACAATAATTGTCTGGCCTGTACCGTCAGCGTCATTGACGCTGCGCCCATAGTGCTTCCTGCT
GCTCCCAAGAACCCAAGGAACAAAGCTCCTATTCCCACTGCTCTTTTTTCTCTCTGCACCACTCTTCTCT
TTGCCTTGGTGGGTGCTACTCCTAATGGTTCAATTTTTACTACTTTATATTTATATAATTCACTTCTCCA
ATTGTCCCTCATATCTCCTCCTCCAGGTCTGAAGATCAGCGGCCGGCCGCTTGCTGTGCGGTGGTCTTAC
TTTTGTTTTGCTCTTCCTCTATCTTGTCTAAAGCTTCCTTGGTGTCTTTTATCTCTATCCTTTGATGCAC
ACAATAGAGGGTTGCTACTGTATTATATAATGATCTAAGTTCTTCTGATCCTGTCTGAAGGGATGGTTGT
AGCTGTCCCAGTATTTGTCTACAGCCTTCTGATGTTTCTAACAGGCCAGGATTAACTGCGAATCGTTCTA
GCTCCCTGCTTGCCCATACTATATGTTTTAATTTATATTTTTTCTTTCCCCCTGGCCTTAACCGAATTTT
TTCCCATCGCGATCTAATTCTCCCCCGCTTAATACTGACGCTCTCGCACCCATCTCTCTCCTTCTAGCCT
CCGCTAGTCAAAATTTTTGGCGTACTCACCAGTCGCCGCCCCTCGCCTCTTGCCGTGCGCGCTTCAGCAA
GCCGAGTCCTGCGTCGAGAGAGCTCCTCTGGTTTCCCTTTCGCTTTCAAGTCCCTGTTCGGGCGCCACTG
CTAGAGATTTTCCACACTGACTAAAAGGGTCTGAGGGATCTCTAGTTACCAGAGTCACACAACAGACGGG
CACACACTACTTGAAGCACTCAAGGCAAGCTTTATTGAGGCTTAAGCAGTGGGTTCCCTAGTTAGCCAGA
GAGCTCCCAGGCTCAGATCTGGTCTAACCAGAGAGACCCAGTACAGGCAAAAAGCAGCTGCTTATATGCA
GGATCTGAGGGCTCGCCACTCCCCAGTCCCGCCCAGGCCACGCCTCCCTGGAAAGTCCCCAGCGGAAAGT
CCCTTGTAGCAAGCTCGATATCAGCAGTTCTTGAAGTACTCCGGATGCAGCTCTCGGGCCACGTGATGAA
ATGCTAGGCGGCTGTCAAACCTCCACTCTAACACTTCTCTCTCCGGGTCATCCATCCCATGCAGGCTCAC
AGGGTGTAACAAGCTGGTGTTCTCTCCTTTATTGGCCTCTTCTACCTTATCTGGCTCAACTGGTACTAGC
TTGTAGCACCATCCAAAGGTCAGTGGATATCTGACCCCTGGCCCTGGTGTGTAGTTCTGCTAATCAGGGA
AGTAGCCTTGTGTGTGGTAGATCCACAGATCAAGGATATCTTGTCTTCTTTGGGAGTGAATTAGCCCTTC
CAACTACTAAGTTTGTAGTACATATTTAACAAATACAATTTCTTTAAAATGAAAATAATTCAGAGGAATC
ACAGGTTTAGAGTAAATGAAACCACAGGTAATTGGCAGTGGTAATAGGGTATGGGGTGGGAAGTTTGGGA
TGATTTTGGTTAGCTTGAGTTATCCAGTTGATCCAGACATGATAAGATACATTGATGAGTTTGGACAAAC
CACAACTAGAATGCAGTGAAAAAAATGCTTTATTTGTGAAATTTGTGATGCTATTGCTTTATTTGTAACC
ATTATAAGCTGCAATAAACAAGTTAACAACAACAATTGCATTCATTTTATGTTTCAGGTTCAGGGGGAGG
TGTGGGAGGTTTTTTAAAGCAAGTAAAACCTCTACAAATGTGGTATGGCTGATTATGATCTCTAGTCAAG
GCACTATACATCAAATATTCCTTATTAACCCCTTTACAAATTAAAAAGCTAAAGGTACACAATTTTTGAG
CATAGTTATTAATAGCAGACACTCTATGCCTGTGTGGAGTAAGAAAAAACAGTATGTTATGATTATAACT
GTTATGCCTACTTATAAAGGTTACAGAATATTTTTCCATAATTTTCTTGTATAGCAGTGCAGCTTTTTCC
TTTGTGGTGTAAATAGCAAAGCAAGCAAGAGTTCTATTACTAAACACAGCATGACTCAAAAAACTTAGCA
ATTCTGAAGGAAAGTCCTTGGGGTCTTCTACCTTTCTCTTCTTTTTTGGAGGAGTAGAATGTTGAGAGTC
AGCAGTAGCCTCATCATCACTAGATGGCATTTCTTCTGAGCAAAACAGGTTTTCCTCATTAAAGGCATTC
CACCACTGCTCCCATTCATCAGTTCCATAGGTTGGAATCTAAAATACACAAACAATTAGAATCAGTAGTT
TAACACATTATACACTTAAAAATTTTATATTTACCTTAGAGCTTTAAATCTCTGTAGGTAGTTTGTCCAA
TTATGTCACACCACAGAAGTAAGGTTCCTTCACAAAGATCCGGGGCCCACTCATAAATCCAGTTGCCGCC
ACGGTAGCCAATCACCGTATCGTATAAATCATCGTCGGTACGTTCGGCATCGCTCATCACAATACGTGCC
TGGACGTCGAGGATTTCGCGTGGGTCAATGCCGCGCCAGATCCACATCAGACGGTTAATCATGCGATACC
AGTGAGGGATGGTTTTACCATCAAGGGCCGACTGCACAGGCGGTTGTGCGCCGTGATTAAAGCGGCGGAC
TAGCGTCGAGGTTTCAGGATGTTTAAAGCGGGGTTTGAACAGGGTTTCGCTCAGGTTTGCCTGTGTCATG
GATGCAGCCTCCAGAATACTTACTGGAAACTATTGTAACCCGCCTGAAGTTAAAAAGAACAACGCCCGGC
AGTGCCAGGCGTTGAAAAGATTAGCGACCGGAGATTGGCGGGACGAATACGACGCCCATATCCCACGGCT
GTTCAATCCAGGTATCTTGCGGGATATCAACAACATAGTCATCAACCAGCGGACGACCAGCCGGTTTTGC
GAAGATGGTGACAAAGTGCGCTTTTGGATACATTTCACGAATCGCAACCGCAGTACCACCGGTATCCACC
AGGTCATCAATAACGATGAAGCCTTCGCCATCGCCTTCTGCGCGTTTCAGCACTTTAAGCTCGCGCTGGT
TGTCGTGATCGTAGCTGGAAATACAAACGGTATCGACATGACGAATACCCAGTTCACGCGCCAGTAACGC
ACCCGGTACAGACCGCCACGGCTTACGGCAATAATGCCTTTCCATTGTTCAGAAGGCATCAGTCGGCTTG
CGAGTTTACGTGCATGGATCTGCAACATGTCCCAGGTGACGATGTATTTTTCGCTCATGTGAAGTGTCCC
AGCCTGTTTATCTACGGCTTAAAAAGTGTTCGAGGGGAAAATAGGTTGCGCGAGATTATAGAGATCTGGC
GCACTAAAAACCAGTATTTCACATGAGTCCGCGTCTTTTTACGCACTGCCTCTCCCTGACGCGGGATAAA
GTGGTATTCTCAAACATATCTCGCAAGCCTGTCTTGTGTCCAAGCTTTTTGCAAAAGCCTAGGCCTCCAA
AAAAGCCTCCTCACTACTTCTGGAATAGCTCAGAGGCCGAGGCGGCCTCGGCCTCTGCATAAATAAAAAA
AATTAGTCAGCCATGGGGCG
Features (pLannotate 1.2.2; 37 found; start..end, strand, type, name):
    224..280     -  CDS            lacI (fragment): lac repressor; lacI; The lac repressor binds to the lac operator to inhibit transcription in E. coli. This inhibition can be relieved by adding lactose or isopropyl-β-D-thiogalactopyranoside (IPTG).
    463..1051    -  rep_origin     ori: high-copy-number ColE1/pMB1/pBR322/pUC origin of replication
   1222..2082    -  CDS            AmpR: β-lactamase; bla; confers resistance to ampicillin, carbenicillin, and related antibiotics
   2083..2187    -  promoter       AmpR promoter: bla
   2282..2317    +  CDS            rop (fragment): Rop protein, which maintains plasmids at low copy number; rop
   2419..2467    +  misc_feature   bom (fragment): basis of mobility region from pBR322
   2468..2747    -  CDS            TcR (fragment): tetracycline efflux protein; tet; confers resistance to tetracycline
   2975..2993    +  promoter       SP6 promoter: promoter for bacteriophage SP6 RNA polymerase
   3018..3251    -  LTR            3' LTR (ΔU3): self-inactivating 3' long terminal repeat (LTR) from HIV-1
   3253..3321    -  CDS            nef (fragment): NEF_HV1Z2 - Experimental evidence at protein level: Swiss-Prot protein existence level 1. Extracellular Nef protein targets CD4(+) T-lymphocytes for apoptosis by interacting with CXCR4 surface receptors. From Human immunodeficiency virus type 1 group M subtype D (isolate Z2/CDC-Z34) (HIV-1).
   3338..3360    -  misc_feature   MCS (fragment): pBluescript multiple cloning site
   3361..3949    -  misc_feature   WPRE: woodchuck hepatitis virus posttranscriptional regulatory element
   3949..3967    -  misc_feature   MCS (fragment): pBluescript multiple cloning site
   3968..3998    -  misc_feature   MCS (fragment): pUC18/19 multiple cloning site
   4138..4755    -  CDS            tetR: TETR2_ECOLX - Experimental evidence at protein level: Swiss-Prot protein existence level 1. TetR is the repressor of the tetracycline resistance element; its N-terminal region forms a helix-turn-helix structure and binds DNA. Binding of tetracycline to TetR reduces the repressor affinity for the tetracycline resistance gene (tetA) promoter operator sites. From Escherichia coli.
   4831..5544    -  CDS            Superfolder GFP: Superfolder GFP is a basic (constitutively fluorescent) green fluorescent protein published in 2005, derived from Aequorea victoria. It is reported to be a very rapidly-maturing weak dimer.
   5560..6652    -  promoter       EF-1α promoter (fragment): strong constitutive promoter for human elongation factor EF-1α
   6680..7056    +  promoter       TRE3G promoter: 3rd-generation Tet-responsive promoter that can be activated by binding of Tet-On® 3G
   7066..8715    +  CDS            LUCI_PHOPY: Experimental evidence at protein level: Swiss-Prot protein existence level 1. Produces green light with a wavelength of 562 nm. From Photinus pyralis (Common eastern firefly) (Lampyris pyralis).
   8881..9013    +  polyA_signal   SV40 poly(A) signal: SV40 polyadenylation signal
   9047..9069    +  misc_feature   MCS (fragment): pBluescript multiple cloning site
   9106..9223    -  misc_feature   cPPT/CTS: central polypurine tract and central termination sequence of HIV-1
   9260..9360    -  CDS            Rev (fragment): human immunodeficiency virus 1 (HIV-1) Rev protein; rev; enhances nuclear export of unspliced and incompletely spliced viral mRNAs
   9737..9970    -  misc_feature   RRE: The Rev response element (RRE) of HIV-1 allows for Rev-dependent mRNA export from the nucleus to the cytoplasm.
  10145..10483   -  CDS            HIV-1 gag (fragment): gag protein from human immunodeficiency virus 1; gag
  10467..10592   -  misc_feature   HIV-1 Ψ: packaging signal of human immunodeficiency virus type 1
  10639..10896   -  LTR            5' LTR (truncated): truncated 5' long terminal repeat (LTR) from HIV-1
  10944..11273   -  CDS            nef (fragment): NEF_HV1BR - Experimental evidence at protein level: Swiss-Prot protein existence level 1. Extracellular Nef protein targets CD4(+) T-lymphocytes for apoptosis by interacting with CXCR4 surface receptors (PubMed:14990729). From Human immunodeficiency virus type 1 group M subtype B (isolate BRU/LAI) (HIV-1).
  11440..11574   -  polyA_signal   SV40 poly(A) signal: SV40 polyadenylation signal
  11597..11680   -  CDS            large T antigen (fragment): large T antigen from SV40 (simian virus 40)
  11999..12019   -  CDS            SV40 NLS: nuclear localization signal of SV40 (simian virus 40) large T antigen
  12149..12214   -  intron         small t intron: SV40 (simian virus 40) small t antigen intron
  12216..12290   -  CDS            small t antigen (fragment): SV40 (simian virus 40) small t antigen
  12294..12599   -  CDS            frsA (fragment): FRSA_ECOLI - Also known as yafA. Experimental evidence at protein level: Swiss-Prot protein existence level 1. Catalyzes the hydrolysis of esters (PubMed:15808744). Displays esterase activity toward pNP-butyrate (PubMed:15808744). May stimulate mixed-acid fermentation by acting as a fermentation/respiration switch that down-regulates respiration and up- regulates fermentation rates (PubMed:15169777). From Escherichia coli (strain K12).
  12694..13029   -  CDS            gpt (fragment): XGPT_ECOLI - Also known as gpp, gxu. Experimental evidence at protein level: Swiss-Prot protein existence level 1. Purine salvage pathway enzyme that catalyzes the transfer of the ribosyl-5-phosphate group from 5-phospho-alpha-D-ribose 1- diphosphate (PRPP) to the N9 position of the 6-oxopurines guanine and xanthine to form the corresponding ribonucleotides GMP (guanosine 5'- monophosphate) and XMP (xanthosine 5'-monophosphate), with the release of PPi. To a lesser extent, also acts on hypoxanthine (PubMed:9100006, PubMed:3886014). Does not ribophosphorylate adenine (PubMed:3886014). From Esch
  13029..13148   -  CDS            gpt (fragment): XGPT_ECOLI - Also known as gpp, gxu. Experimental evidence at protein level: Swiss-Prot protein existence level 1. Purine salvage pathway enzyme that catalyzes the transfer of the ribosyl-5-phosphate group from 5-phospho-alpha-D-ribose 1- diphosphate (PRPP) to the N9 position of the 6-oxopurines guanine and xanthine to form the corresponding ribonucleotides GMP (guanosine 5'- monophosphate) and XMP (xanthosine 5'-monophosphate), with the release of PPi. To a lesser extent, also acts on hypoxanthine (PubMed:9100006, PubMed:3886014). Does not ribophosphorylate adenine (PubMed:3886014). From Esch
  13348..217     -  promoter       SV40 promoter (across the origin): SV40 enhancer and early promoter
