[The description below was written by a language model from this plasmid's Addgene catalogue record and pLannotate feature annotations shown in this document.]
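Description:
pSLQ8703 pHR-R(TRE3G-Fluc-2XcrIFNg-SV40pA)-EF1a-sfGFP-T2A-rtta-WPRE is a 13.5 kb self-inactivating HIV-1 lentiviral transfer plasmid built on the pHR backbone for mammalian expression. It is propagated in E. coli through a high-copy ColE1/pUC-type origin with ampicillin resistance (AmpR). The backbone also carries remnants of older vector sequences (fragments of TcR, rop, gpt and SV40 early-region elements) that have no stated role here. The viral portion comprises a truncated 5' LTR, the Ψ packaging signal with a gag fragment, the RRE for Rev-dependent RNA export, the cPPT/CTS, a WPRE to boost transcript expression, and a ΔU3 3' LTR. There is no drug selection for mammalian cells, so transduced cells are identified by GFP fluorescence.

Two divergent cassettes sit back to back inside the provirus. In the sense orientation of the viral genome, an EF-1α promoter constitutively drives superfolder GFP linked through a T2A self-cleaving peptide to rtTA (annotated through its tetR-derived DNA-binding portion), so one transcript yields both the marker and the doxycycline-responsive transactivator. In the opposite orientation, a TRE3G promoter drives firefly luciferase followed by an SV40 poly(A) signal. According to the name, two copies of a crRNA targeting IFNg (2XcrIFNg) lie between the luciferase coding sequence and the poly(A), a gap that the feature table leaves unannotated. Placing this cassette in reverse keeps its internal polyadenylation signal from truncating the genomic viral RNA during packaging. Adding doxycycline lets rtTA activate TRE3G, producing a transcript that both reports induction by luminescence and supplies the crRNA. The associated work concerns a split Cas12a system for input sensing and signal integration, which suggests this construct provides an all-in-one inducible crRNA input.
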