Addgene plasmid #140230: pSLQ8703 pHR-R(TRE3G-Fluc-2XcrIFNg-SV40pA)-EF1a-sfGFP-T2A-rtta-WPRE
Purpose: Dox inducible expression of luciferase + crIFNg. Constitutive EF1a driven rtTA and GFP
Depositing lab: Stanley Qi. Depositing organization: Stanford University. Publication: Multiple Input Sensing and Signal Integration Using a Split Cas12a System. Kempton HR, Goudy LE, Love KS, Qi LS. Mol Cell. 2020 Jan 30. pii: S1097-2765(20)30037-X. doi: 10.1016/j.molcel.2020.01.016. PubMed 32027839.
Backbone
  Vector backbone: pHR
  Vector type: Mammalian Expression, Lentiviral
  Selectable markers: GFP fluorescence
Growth in bacteria
  Bacterial resistance: Ampicillin, 100 μg/mL
  Growth temperature: 37°C
  Growth strain: NEB Stable
  Copy number: High Copy
Gene/Insert
  Gene/Insert name: Luciferase + crIFNg (reverse orientation)
  Species: Synthetic
  Promoter: TRE3G
  Cloning method: Gibson Cloning
  Sequencing primers: 5′ cgccaaatggcagtattcatccaca
Terms and licenses: Academic/Nonprofit Terms; Industry Terms: Not Available to Industry
How to cite: pSLQ8703 pHR-R(TRE3G-Fluc-2XcrIFNg-SV40pA)-EF1a-sfGFP-T2A-rtta-WPRE was a gift from Stanley Qi (Addgene plasmid # 140230 ; http://n2t.net/addgene:140230 ; RRID:Addgene_140230)
